Addgene plasmid #102811: Lv EF1a SS18-Frb PGK Puro
Purpose: Lentiviral plasmid from FIRE-Cas9 system to express SS18-Frb fusion protein
Depositing lab: Jerry Crabtree. Depositing organization: Stanford University. Publication: Rapid and reversible epigenome editing by endogenous chromatin regulators. Braun SMG, Kirkland JG, Chory EJ, Husmann D, Calarco JP, Crabtree GR. Nat Commun. 2017 Sep 15;8(1):560. doi: 10.1038/s41467-017-00644-y. PubMed 28916764.
Backbone
  Vector backbone: pLenti
  Vector type: Mammalian Expression, Lentiviral, CRISPR
  Selectable markers: Puromycin
Growth in bacteria
  Bacterial resistance: Ampicillin, 100 μg/mL
  Growth temperature: 37°C
  Growth strain: NEB Stable
  Copy number: High Copy
Gene/Insert
  Gene/Insert name: SS18-Frb
  Promoter: EF1a
  Cloning method: Gibson Cloning
  Sequencing primers: 5′ EF1a Fw; 3′ PGK Rv
Resource information
  A portion of this plasmid was derived from a plasmid made by: modified from addgene plasmid #44195
Terms and licenses: Academic/Nonprofit Terms; Industry Terms: Not Available to Industry
How to cite: Lv EF1a SS18-Frb PGK Puro was a gift from Jerry Crabtree (Addgene plasmid # 102811 ; http://n2t.net/addgene:102811 ; RRID:Addgene_102811)
