[The description below was written by a language model from this plasmid's Addgene catalogue record and pLannotate feature annotations shown in this document.]
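Description:
Lv EF1a SS18-Frb PGK Puro is an HIV-1-based lentiviral transfer plasmid built on a pLenti backbone and belonging to the FIRE-Cas9 system for rapid, reversible epigenome editing through recruitment of endogenous chromatin regulators. In bacteria it is maintained through a high-copy ColE1/pUC-type origin and selected with ampicillin via the β-lactamase gene. The backbone also carries remnants of a lac promoter/operator region. The viral portion is flanked by two LTR elements, both annotated as truncated HIV-1 LTRs with adjacent nef-derived sequence. It includes the Ψ packaging signal with a gag fragment, the Rev response element for Rev-dependent nuclear export of the genomic RNA, and the cPPT/CTS that aids nuclear import. A WPRE downstream of the cassettes enhances transcript expression.

The payload consists of two independent expression units. The human EF-1α core promoter with its intron A drives a single fusion open reading frame. According to the feature table this reads, from the N-terminus, as two tandem copies of the FKBP-rapamycin binding (FRB) domain of mTOR, a V5 epitope tag, and mouse Ss18, a subunit of SWI/SNF (BAF) chromatin remodeling complexes. So FRB precedes SS18, despite the order implied by the name. A mouse PGK promoter then drives puromycin N-acetyltransferase for selection of transduced mammalian cells.

FRB dimerizes with FKBP in the presence of rapamycin, so the fusion is presumably meant to be chemically recruited to an FKBP-bearing, Cas9-targeted partner. This would bring BAF complexes to a chosen locus, but the partner constructs are not described in this record. The V5 tag allows detection of the fusion protein.
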