Features (pLannotate 1.2.2; 26 found; start..end, strand, type, name):
    376..633     +  LTR            5' LTR (truncated): truncated 5' long terminal repeat (LTR) from HIV-1
    680..805     +  misc_feature   HIV-1 Ψ: packaging signal of human immunodeficiency virus type 1
    789..1127    +  CDS            HIV-1 gag (fragment): gag protein from human immunodeficiency virus 1; gag
   1302..1535    +  misc_feature   RRE: The Rev response element (RRE) of HIV-1 allows for Rev-dependent mRNA export from the nucleus to the cytoplasm.
   1912..2012    +  CDS            Rev (fragment): human immunodeficiency virus 1 (HIV-1) Rev protein; rev; enhances nuclear export of unspliced and incompletely spliced viral mRNAs
   2027..2142    +  misc_feature   cPPT/CTS: central polypurine tract and central termination sequence of HIV-1 (lacking the first T)
   2220..2431    +  promoter       EF-1α core promoter: core promoter for human elongation factor EF-1α
   2432..3370    +  intron         EF-1α intron A: intron upstream of the start codon of human EF-1α
   3392..3655    +  CDS            FRB (fragment): FKBP-rapamycin binding domain of human FRAP
   3689..3955    +  CDS            MTOR (fragment): MTOR_HUMAN - Also known as FRAP, FRAP1, FRAP2, RAFT1, RAPT1. Experimental evidence at protein level: Swiss-Prot protein existence level 1. Serine/threonine protein kinase which is a central regulator of cellular metabolism, growth and survival in response to hormones, growth factors, nutrients, energy and stress signals (PubMed:12087098, PubMed:12150925, PubMed:12150926, PubMed:12231510, PubMed:12718876, PubMed:14651849, PubMed:15268862, PubMed:15467718, PubMed:15545625, PubMed:15718470, PubMed:18497260, PubMed:18762023, PubMed:18925875, PubMed:20516213, PubMed:20537536, PubMed:21659604, PubMe
   3962..4003    +  CDS            V5 tag: epitope tag from simian virus 5
   4037..5290    +  CDS            Ss18: SSXT_MOUSE - Also known as Ssxt, Syt. Experimental evidence at protein level: Swiss-Prot protein existence level 1. Appears to function synergistically with RBM14 as a transcriptional coactivator. Component of SWI/SNF chromatin remodeling subcomplex GBAF that carries out key enzymatic activities, changing chromatin structure by altering DNA-histone contacts within a nucleosome in an ATP-dependent manner. From Mus musculus (Mouse).
   5333..5832    +  promoter       PGK promoter: mouse phosphoglycerate kinase 1 promoter
   5853..6452    +  CDS            PuroR: puromycin N-acetyltransferase; pac from Streptomyces alboniger; confers resistance to puromycin
   6469..7057    +  misc_feature   WPRE: woodchuck hepatitis virus posttranscriptional regulatory element
   7074..7592    +  CDS            nef (fragment): NEF_HV1BR - Experimental evidence at protein level: Swiss-Prot protein existence level 1. Extracellular Nef protein targets CD4(+) T-lymphocytes for apoptosis by interacting with CXCR4 surface receptors (PubMed:14990729). From Human immunodeficiency virus type 1 group M subtype B (isolate BRU/LAI) (HIV-1).
   7640..7897    +  LTR            5' LTR (truncated): truncated 5' long terminal repeat (LTR) from HIV-1
   8049..8065    -  protein_bind   lac operator: The lac repressor binds to the lac operator to inhibit transcription in E. coli. This inhibition can be relieved by adding lactose or isopropyl-β-D-thiogalactopyranoside (IPTG). lac repressor encoded by lacI
   8073..8103    -  promoter       lac promoter: promoter for the E. coli lac operon
   8118..8139    -  protein_bind   CAP binding site: CAP binding activates transcription in the presence of cAMP. E. coli catabolite activator protein
   8152..8244    -  CDS            lacI (fragment): lac repressor; lacI; The lac repressor binds to the lac operator to inhibit transcription in E. coli. This inhibition can be relieved by adding lactose or isopropyl-β-D-thiogalactopyranoside (IPTG).
   8427..9015    -  rep_origin     ori: high-copy-number ColE1/pMB1/pBR322/pUC origin of replication
   9186..10046   -  CDS            AmpR: β-lactamase; bla; confers resistance to ampicillin, carbenicillin, and related antibiotics
  10047..10151   -  promoter       AmpR promoter: bla
  10199..10333   +  polyA_signal   SV40 poly(A) signal: SV40 polyadenylation signal
  10500..328     +  CDS            nef (fragment) (across the origin): NEF_HV1BR - Experimental evidence at protein level: Swiss-Prot protein existence level 1. Extracellular Nef protein targets CD4(+) T-lymphocytes for apoptosis by interacting with CXCR4 surface receptors (PubMed:14990729). From Human immunodeficiency virus type 1 group M subtype B (isolate BRU/LAI) (HIV-1).
>Addgene plasmid #102811 | Lv EF1a SS18-Frb PGK Puro | addgene full sequence | sequence record 198238 | Addgene NGS Result
GGAAGGGCTAATTCACTCCCAAAGAAGACAAGATATCCTTGATCTGTGGATCTACCACACACAAGGCTAC
TTCCCTGATTAGCAGAACTACACACCAGGGCCAGGGGTCAGATATCCACTGACCTTTGGATGGTGCTACA
AGCTAGTACCAGTTGAGCCAGATAAGGTAGAAGAGGCCAATAAAGGAGAGAACACCAGCTTGTTACACCC
TGTGAGCCTGCATGGGATGGATGACCCGGAGAGAGAAGTGTTAGAGTGGAGGTTTGACAGCCGCCTAGCA
TTTCATCACGTGGCCCGAGAGCTGCATCCGGAGTACTTCAAGAACTGCTGATATCGAGCTTGCTACAAGG
GACTTTCCGCTGGGGACTTTCCAGGGAGGCGTGGCCTGGGCGGGACTGGGGAGTGGCGAGCCCTCAGATC
CTGCATATAAGCAGCTGCTTTTTGCCTGTACTGGGTCTCTCTGGTTAGACCAGATCTGAGCCTGGGAGCT
CTCTGGCTAACTAGGGAACCCACTGCTTAAGCCTCAATAAAGCTTGCCTTGAGTGCTTCAAGTAGTGTGT
GCCCGTCTGTTGTGTGACTCTGGTAACTAGAGATCCCTCAGACCCTTTTAGTCAGTGTGGAAAATCTCTA
GCAGTGGCGCCCGAACAGGGACTTGAAAGCGAAAGGGAAACCAGAGGAGCTCTCTCGACGCAGGACTCGG
CTTGCTGAAGCGCGCACGGCAAGAGGCGAGGGGCGGCGACTGGTGAGTACGCCAAAAATTTTGACTAGCG
GAGGCTAGAAGGAGAGAGATGGGTGCGAGAGCGTCAGTATTAAGCGGGGGAGAATTAGATCGCGATGGGA
AAAAATTCGGTTAAGGCCAGGGGGAAAGAAAAAATATAAATTAAAACATATAGTATGGGCAAGCAGGGAG
CTAGAACGATTCGCAGTTAATCCTGGCCTGTTAGAAACATCAGAAGGCTGTAGACAAATACTGGGACAGC
TACAACCATCCCTTCAGACAGGATCAGAAGAACTTAGATCATTATATAATACAGTAGCAACCCTCTATTG
TGTGCATCAAAGGATAGAGATAAAAGACACCAAGGAAGCTTTAGACAAGATAGAGGAAGAGCAAAACAAA
AGTAAGACCACCGCACAGCAAGCGGCCGGCCGCTGATCTTCAGACCTGGAGGAGGAGATATGAGGGACAA
TTGGAGAAGTGAATTATATAAATATAAAGTAGTAAAAATTGAACCATTAGGAGTAGCACCCACCAAGGCA
AAGAGAAGAGTGGTGCAGAGAGAAAAAAGAGCAGTGGGAATAGGAGCTTTGTTCCTTGGGTTCTTGGGAG
CAGCAGGAAGCACTATGGGCGCAGCGTCAATGACGCTGACGGTACAGGCCAGACAATTATTGTCTGGTAT
AGTGCAGCAGCAGAACAATTTGCTGAGGGCTATTGAGGCGCAACAGCATCTGTTGCAACTCACAGTCTGG
GGCATCAAGCAGCTCCAGGCAAGAATCCTGGCTGTGGAAAGATACCTAAAGGATCAACAGCTCCTGGGGA
TTTGGGGTTGCTCTGGAAAACTCATTTGCACCACTGCTGTGCCTTGGAATGCTAGTTGGAGTAATAAATC
TCTGGAACAGATTTGGAATCACACGACCTGGATGGAGTGGGACAGAGAAATTAACAATTACACAAGCTTA
ATACACTCCTTAATTGAAGAATCGCAAAACCAGCAAGAAAAGAATGAACAAGAATTATTGGAATTAGATA
AATGGGCAAGTTTGTGGAATTGGTTTAACATAACAAATTGGCTGTGGTATATAAAATTATTCATAATGAT
AGTAGGAGGCTTGGTAGGTTTAAGAATAGTTTTTGCTGTACTTTCTATAGTGAATAGAGTTAGGCAGGGA
TATTCACCATTATCGTTTCAGACCCACCTCCCAACCCCGAGGGGACCCGACAGGCCCGAAGGAATAGAAG
AAGAAGGTGGAGAGAGAGACAGAGACAGATCCATTCGATTAGTGAACGGATCTCGACGGTATCGCCTTTA
AAAGAAAAGGGGGGATTGGGGGGTACAGTGCAGGGGAAAGAATAGTAGACATAATAGCAACAGACATACA
AACTAAAGAATTACAAAAACAAATTACAAAAATTCAAAATTTTCGGGTTTATTACAGGGACAGCAGAGAT
CCAGTTTATCGATGAGGCCCTTTCGTCTTCACTCGAGGTGCCCGTCAGTGGGCAGAGCGCACATCGCCCA
CAGTCCCCGAGAAGTTGGGGGGAGGGGTCGGCAATTGAACCGGTGCCTAGAGAAGGTGGCGCGGGGTAAA
CTGGGAAAGTGATGTCGTGTACTGGCTCCGCCTTTTTCCCGAGGGTGGGGGAGAACCGTATATAAGTGCA
GTAGTCGCCGTGAACGTTCTTTTTCGCAACGGGTTTGCCGCCAGAACACAGGTAAGTGCCGTGTGTGGTT
CCCGCGGGCCTGGCCTCTTTACGGGTTATGGCCCTTGCGTGCCTTGAATTACTTCCACCTGGCTGCAGTA
CGTGATTCTTGATCCCGAGCTTCGGGTTGGAAGTGGGTGGGAGAGTTCGAGGCCTTGCGCTTAAGGAGCC
CCTTCGCCTCGTGCTTGAGTTGAGGCCTGGCCTGGGCGCTGGGGCCGCCGCGTGCGAATCTGGTGGCACC
TTCGCGCCTGTCTCGCTGCTTTCGATAAGTCTCTAGCCATTTAAAATTTTTGATGACCTGCTGCGACGCT
TTTTTTCTGGCAAGATAGTCTTGTAAATGCGGGCCAAGATCTGCACACTGGTATTTCGGTTTTTGGGGCC
GCGGGCGGCGACGGGGCCCGTGCGTCCCAGCGCACATGTTCGGCGAGGCGGGGCCTGCGAGCGCGGCCAC
CGAGAATCGGACGGGGGTAGTCTCAAGCTGGCCGGCCTGCTCTGGTGCCTGGCCTCGCGCCGCCGTGTAT
CGCCCCGCCCTGGGCGGCAAGGCTGGCCCGGTCGGCACCAGTTGCGTGAGCGGAAAGATGGCCGCTTCCC
GGCCCTGCTGCAGGGAGCTCAAAATGGAGGACGCGGCGCTCGGGAGAGCGGGCGGGTGAGTCACCCACAC
AAAGGAAAAGGGCCTTTCCGTCCTCAGCCGTCGCTTCATGTGACTCCACGGAGTACCGGGCGCCGTCCAG
GCACCTCGATTAGTTCTCGAGCTTTTGGAGTACGTCGTCTTTAGGTTGGGGGGAGGGGTTTTATGCGATG
GAGTTTCCCCACACTGAGTGGGTGGAGACTGAAGTTAGGCCAGCTTGGCACTTGATGTAATTCTCCTTGG
AATTTGCCCTTTTTGAGTTTGGATCTTGGTTCATTCTCAAGCCTCAGACAGTGGTTCAAAGTTTTTTTCT
TCCATTTCAGGTGTCGTGAGGATCCGCGGCCATGTGGCATGAAGGCCTGGAAGAGGCATCTCGTTTGTAC
TTTGGGGAAAGGAACGTGAAAGGCATGTTTGAGGTGCTGGAGCCCTTGCATGCTATGATGGAACGGGGCC
CCCAGACTCTGAAGGAAACATCCTTTAATCAGGCCTATGGTCGAGATTTAATGGAGGCCCAAGAGTGGTG
CAGGAAGTACATGAAATCAGGGAATGTCAAGGACCTCACCCAAGCCTGGGACCTCTATTATCATGTGTTC
CGACGAATCTCAAAGCAGTTCGGCGGCGGAGGTAGCGGCGGTGGATCAATGTGGCACGAGGGATTGGAGG
AAGCTAGCAGACTTTATTTCGGTGAGCGCAATGTCAAGGGAATGTTCGAGGTCCTCGAACCTCTCCACGC
CATGATGGAGAGAGGACCTCAAACCCTCAAAGAGACTAGTTTCAACCAAGCTTATGGCAGGGACCTGATG
GAAGCTCAGGAATGGTGTCGCAAATATATGAAGAGCGGCAACGTGAAAGATTTGACACAGGCTTGGGATT
TGTACTACCACGTCTTTAGGAGGATTAGCAAACAATTCGAAGGTAAGCCTATCCCTAACCCTCTCCTCGG
TCTCGATTCTACGGGAGGCGGATCAGGTGGCGGTAGCGCGGCCGCAATGTCTGTGGCGTTCGCAGCCCCG
AGGCAGCGGGGCAAGGGCGAAATCACGCCCGCCGCCATCCAGAAGATGCTGGATGAAAACAACCATCTTA
TTCAGTGTATAATGGACTATCAGAACAAAGGGAAGGCCTCGGAGTGCTCGCAGTATCAGCAGATATTGCA
TACAAACCTGGTATACCTTGCTACAATAGCAGACTCTAATCAAAATATGCAGTCTCTCTTACCAGCACCG
CCCACACAGACTATGCCAATGGGTCCTGGAGGGATGAGTCAGAGTGGCCCTCCACCCCCTCCCCGCTCTC
ACAACATGCCTTCAGATGGAATGGTGGGTGGGGGCCCTCCTGCACCACACATGCAGAACCAGATGAACGG
CCAGATGCCTGGGCCTAACCATATGCCAATGCAGGGACCTGGACCCAGTCAGCTCAGCATGACAAACAGC
TCCATGAATATGCCTTCAAGTAGCCATGGCTCCATGGGAGGTTACAACCATTCTGTGCCGTCATCCCAGA
GCATGCCCGTGCAGAACCAGATGACAATGAGTCAGGGGCAGCCAATGGGAAACTATGGTCCCAGACCAAA
CATGAATATGCAACCAAATCAAGGGCCGATGATGCACCAGCAGCCTCCTTCTCAGCAGTACAATATGCCA
CCTGGAGGGGCACAGCATTACCAAGGACAGCAGGCGCCCATGGGGCTGATGGGCCAAGTTAACCAAGGCA
GTCACATGATGGGCCAGCGACAGATGCCTCCCTACAGACCTCCGCAACAGGGCCCACCACAGCAGTACTC
AGGCCAGGAAGACTATTATGGGGACCAATACAGTCATGGTGGACAAGGTCCTCCAGAAGGCATGAACCAG
CAATATTACCCTGATGGTCATAATGATTACGGTTATCAGCAACCGTCGTATCCTGAACAAGGCTACGATA
GGCCTTATGAGGATTCCTCACAACATTACTACGAAGGAGGAAACTCCCAGTATGGCCAACAGCAAGACGC
TTACCAGGGACCACCTCCACAGCAAGGATACCCACCCCAGCAGCAGCAGTACCCGGGACAGCAGGGATAC
CCAGGGCAGCAGCAGAGCTATGGTCCTTCGCAGGGCGGTCCAGGTCCTCAGTATCCTAATTATCCTCAGG
GTCAAGGTCAGCAGTATGGGGGCTATAGACCAACACAGCCAGGACCACCCCAGCCACCCCAGCAGAGGCC
TTATGGGTACGACCAGGGACAGTATGGAAATTACCAGCAGTGAGCCGCGCCGGCTCTAGATCGCGAACGC
GTGAATTCTACCGGGTAGGGGAGGCGCTTTTCCCAAGGCAGTCTGGAGCATGCGCTTTAGCAGCCCCGCT
GGGCACTTGGCGCTACACAAGTGGCCTCTGGCCTCGCACACATTCCACATCCACCGGTAGGCGCCAACCG
GCTCCGTTCTTTGGTGGCCCCTTCGCGCCACCTTCTACTCCTCCCCTAGTCAGGAAGTTCCCCCCCGCCC
CGCAGCTCGCGTCGTGCAGGACGTGACAAATGGAAGTAGCACGTCTCACTAGTCTCGTGCAGATGGACAG
CACCGCTGAGCAATGGAAGCGGGTAGGCCTTTGGGGCAGCGGCCAATAGCAGCTTTGCTCCTTCGCTTTC
TGGGCTCAGAGGCTGGGAAGGGGTGGGTCCGGGGGCGGGCTCAGGGGCGGGCTCAGGGGCGGGGCGGGCG
CCCGAAGGTCCTCCGGAGGCCCGGCATTCTGCACGCTTCAAAAGCGCACGTCTGCCGCGCTGTTCTCCTC
TTCCTCATCTCCGGGCCTTTCGACCTGCAGCCCAAGCTTACCATGACCGAGTACAAGCCCACGGTGCGCC
TCGCCACCCGCGACGACGTCCCCAGGGCCGTACGCACCCTCGCCGCCGCGTTCGCCGACTACCCCGCCAC
GCGCCACACCGTCGATCCGGACCGCCACATCGAGCGGGTCACCGAGCTGCAAGAACTCTTCCTCACGCGC
GTCGGGCTCGACATCGGCAAGGTGTGGGTCGCGGACGACGGCGCCGCGGTGGCGGTCTGGACCACGCCGG
AGAGCGTCGAAGCGGGGGCGGTGTTCGCCGAGATCGGCCCGCGCATGGCCGAGTTGAGCGGTTCCCGGCT
GGCCGCGCAGCAACAGATGGAAGGCCTCCTGGCGCCGCACCGGCCCAAGGAGCCCGCGTGGTTCCTGGCC
ACCGTCGGCGTCTCGCCCGACCACCAGGGCAAGGGTCTGGGCAGCGCCGTCGTGCTCCCCGGAGTGGAGG
CGGCCGAGCGCGCCGGGGTGCCCGCCTTCCTGGAGACCTCCGCGCCCCGCAACCTCCCCTTCTACGAGCG
GCTCGGCTTCACCGTCACCGCCGACGTCGAGGTGCCCGAAGGACCGCGCACCTGGTGCATGACCCGCAAG
CCCGGTGCCTGACGGGCGCGTCTGGAACAATCAACCTCTGGATTACAAAATTTGTGAAAGATTGACTGGT
ATTCTTAACTATGTTGCTCCTTTTACGCTATGTGGATACGCTGCTTTAATGCCTTTGTATCATGCTATTG
CTTCCCGTATGGCTTTCATTTTCTCCTCCTTGTATAAATCCTGGTTGCTGTCTCTTTATGAGGAGTTGTG
GCCCGTTGTCAGGCAACGTGGCGTGGTGTGCACTGTGTTTGCTGACGCAACCCCCACTGGTTGGGGCATT
GCCACCACCTGTCAGCTCCTTTCCGGGACTTTCGCTTTCCCCCTCCCTATTGCCACGGCGGAACTCATCG
CCGCCTGCCTTGCCCGCTGCTGGACAGGGGCTCGGCTGTTGGGCACTGACAATTCCGTGGTGTTGTCGGG
GAAGCTGACGTCCTTTCCATGGCTGCTCGCCTGTGTTGCCACCTGGATTCTGCGCGGGACGTCCTTCTGC
TACGTCCCTTCGGCCCTCAATCCAGCGGACCTTCCTTCCCGCGGCCTGCTGCCGGCTCTGCGGCCTCTTC
CGCGTCTTCGCCTTCGCCCTCAGACGAGTCGGATCTCCCTTTGGGCCGCCTCCCCGCCTGGAATTAATTC
TGCAGTCGAGACCTAGAAAAACATGGAGCAATCACAAGTAGCAATACAGCAGCTACCAATGCTGATTGTG
CCTGGCTAGAAGCACAAGAGGAGGAGGAGGTGGGTTTTCCAGTCACACCTCAGGTACCTTTAAGACCAAT
GACTTACAAGGCAGCTGTAGATCTTAGCCACTTTTTAAAAGAAAAGAGGGGACTGGAAGGGCTAATTCAC
TCCCAACGAAGACAAGATATCCTTGATCTGTGGATCTACCACACACAAGGCTACTTCCCTGATTAGCAGA
ACTACACACCAGGGCCAGGGGTCAGATATCCACTGACCTTTGGATGGTGCTACAAGCTAGTACCAGTTGA
GCCAGATAAGGTAGAAGAGGCCAATAAAGGAGAGAACACCAGCTTGTTACACCCTGTGAGCCTGCATGGG
ATGGATGACCCGGAGAGAGAAGTGTTAGAGTGGAGGTTTGACAGCCGCCTAGCATTTCATCACGTGGCCC
GAGAGCTGCATCCGGAGTACTTCAAGAACTGCTGATATCGAGCTTGCTACAAGGGACTTTCCGCTGGGGA
CTTTCCAGGGAGGCGTGGCCTGGGCGGGACTGGGGAGTGGCGAGCCCTCAGATCCTGCATATAAGCAGCT
GCTTTTTGCCTGTACTGGGTCTCTCTGGTTAGACCAGATCTGAGCCTGGGAGCTCTCTGGCTAACTAGGG
AACCCACTGCTTAAGCCTCAATAAAGCTTGCCTTGAGTGCTTCAAGTAGTGTGTGCCCGTCTGTTGTGTG
ACTCTGGTAACTAGAGATCCCTCAGACCCTTTTAGTCAGTGTGGAAAATCTCTAGCAGTAGTAGTTCATG
TCATCTTATTATTCAGTATTTATAACTTGCAAAGAAATGAATATCAGAGAGTGAGAGGCCTTGACATTGC
TAGCGTTTACCGTCGACCTCTAGCTAGAGCTTGGCGTAATCATGGTCATAGCTGTTTCCTGTGTGAAATT
GTTATCCGCTCACAATTCCACACAACATACGAGCCGGAAGCATAAAGTGTAAAGCCTGGGGTGCCTAATG
AGTGAGCTAACTCACATTAATTGCGTTGCGCTCACTGCCCGCTTTCCAGTCGGGAAACCTGTCGTGCCAG
CTGCATTAATGAATCGGCCAACGCGCGGGGAGAGGCGGTTTGCGTATTGGGCGCTCTTCCGCTTCCTCGC
TCACTGACTCGCTGCGCTCGGTCGTTCGGCTGCGGCGAGCGGTATCAGCTCACTCAAAGGCGGTAATACG
GTTATCCACAGAATCAGGGGATAACGCAGGAAAGAACATGTGAGCAAAAGGCCAGCAAAAGGCCAGGAAC
CGTAAAAAGGCCGCGTTGCTGGCGTTTTTCCATAGGCTCCGCCCCCCTGACGAGCATCACAAAAATCGAC
GCTCAAGTCAGAGGTGGCGAAACCCGACAGGACTATAAAGATACCAGGCGTTTCCCCCTGGAAGCTCCCT
CGTGCGCTCTCCTGTTCCGACCCTGCCGCTTACCGGATACCTGTCCGCCTTTCTCCCTTCGGGAAGCGTG
GCGCTTTCTCATAGCTCACGCTGTAGGTATCTCAGTTCGGTGTAGGTCGTTCGCTCCAAGCTGGGCTGTG
TGCACGAACCCCCCGTTCAGCCCGACCGCTGCGCCTTATCCGGTAACTATCGTCTTGAGTCCAACCCGGT
AAGACACGACTTATCGCCACTGGCAGCAGCCACTGGTAACAGGATTAGCAGAGCGAGGTATGTAGGCGGT
GCTACAGAGTTCTTGAAGTGGTGGCCTAACTACGGCTACACTAGAAGAACAGTATTTGGTATCTGCGCTC
TGCTGAAGCCAGTTACCTTCGGAAAAAGAGTTGGTAGCTCTTGATCCGGCAAACAAACCACCGCTGGTAG
CGGTGGTTTTTTTGTTTGCAAGCAGCAGATTACGCGCAGAAAAAAAGGATCTCAAGAAGATCCTTTGATC
TTTTCTACGGGGTCTGACGCTCAGTGGAACGAAAACTCACGTTAAGGGATTTTGGTCATGAGATTATCAA
AAAGGATCTTCACCTAGATCCTTTTAAATTAAAAATGAAGTTTTAAATCAATCTAAAGTATATATGAGTA
AACTTGGTCTGACAGTTACCAATGCTTAATCAGTGAGGCACCTATCTCAGCGATCTGTCTATTTCGTTCA
TCCATAGTTGCCTGACTCCCCGTCGTGTAGATAACTACGATACGGGAGGGCTTACCATCTGGCCCCAGTG
CTGCAATGATACCGCGAGACCCACGCTCACCGGCTCCAGATTTATCAGCAATAAACCAGCCAGCCGGAAG
GGCCGAGCGCAGAAGTGGTCCTGCAACTTTATCCGCCTCCATCCAGTCTATTAATTGTTGCCGGGAAGCT
AGAGTAAGTAGTTCGCCAGTTAATAGTTTGCGCAACGTTGTTGCCATTGCTACAGGCATCGTGGTGTCAC
GCTCGTCGTTTGGTATGGCTTCATTCAGCTCCGGTTCCCAACGATCAAGGCGAGTTACATGATCCCCCAT
GTTGTGCAAAAAAGCGGTTAGCTCCTTCGGTCCTCCGATCGTTGTCAGAAGTAAGTTGGCCGCAGTGTTA
TCACTCATGGTTATGGCAGCACTGCATAATTCTCTTACTGTCATGCCATCCGTAAGATGCTTTTCTGTGA
CTGGTGAGTACTCAACCAAGTCATTCTGAGAATAGTGTATGCGGCGACCGAGTTGCTCTTGCCCGGCGTC
AATACGGGATAATACCGCGCCACATAGCAGAACTTTAAAAGTGCTCATCATTGGAAAACGTTCTTCGGGG
CGAAAACTCTCAAGGATCTTACCGCTGTTGAGATCCAGTTCGATGTAACCCACTCGTGCACCCAACTGAT
CTTCAGCATCTTTTACTTTCACCAGCGTTTCTGGGTGAGCAAAAACAGGAAGGCAAAATGCCGCAAAAAA
GGGAATAAGGGCGACACGGAAATGTTGAATACTCATACTCTTCCTTTTTCAATATTATTGAAGCATTTAT
CAGGGTTATTGTCTCATGAGCGGATACATATTTGAATGTATTTAGAAAAATAAACAAATAGGGGTTCCGC
GCACATTTCCCCGAAAAGTGCCACCTGACGTCGACGGATCGGGAGATCAACTTGTTTATTGCAGCTTATA
ATGGTTACAAATAAAGCAATAGCATCACAAATTTCACAAATAAAGCATTTTTTTCACTGCATTCTAGTTG
TGGTTTGTCCAAACTCATCAATGTATCTTATCATGTCTGGATCAACTGGATAACTCAAGCTAACCAAAAT
CATCCCAAACTTCCCACCCCATACCCTATTACCACTGCCAATTACCTGTGGTTTCATTTACTCTAAACCT
GTGATTCCTCTGAATTATTTTCATTTTAAAGAAATTGTATTTGTTAAATATGTACTACAAACTTAGTAGT
T
